Addgene plasmid #168422: pTL361
Purpose: pGBKT7 yeast two-hybrid plasmid
Depositing lab: Sophien Kamoun. Depositing organization: Sainsbury Laboratory, Norwich. Publication: A single amino acid polymorphism in a conserved effector of the multihost blast fungus pathogen expands host-target binding spectrum. Bentham AR, Petit-Houdenot Y, Win J, Chuma I, Terauchi R, Banfield MJ, Kamoun S, Langner T. PLoS Pathog. 2021 Nov 10;17(11):e1009957. doi: 10.1371/journal.ppat.1009957. eCollection 2021 Nov. PubMed 34758051.
Backbone
  Vector backbone: pGBKT7
  Vector type: Yeast Expression
Growth in bacteria
  Bacterial resistance: Kanamycin, 50 μg/mL
  Growth temperature: 37°C
  Growth strain: DH5alpha
  Copy number: High Copy
Gene/Insert
  Gene/Insert name: OsaHIP40
  Species: Oryza sativa
  Cloning method: Unknown
Terms and licenses: Academic/Nonprofit Terms; Industry Terms: Not Available to Industry
How to cite: pTL361 was a gift from Sophien Kamoun (Addgene plasmid # 168422 ; http://n2t.net/addgene:168422 ; RRID:Addgene_168422)
