[The description below was written by a language model from this plasmid's Addgene catalogue record and pLannotate feature annotations shown in this document.]
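Description:
pTL361 is a yeast two-hybrid bait plasmid built on the pGBKT7 backbone, carrying the rice (Oryza sativa) gene OsaHIP40. In the 7,536-nt sequenced record, the yeast ADH1 promoter drives the GAL4 DNA-binding domain, followed by a T7 promoter and then the insert. An ADH1 terminator and a T7 terminator lie downstream. The annotation software labelled the insert region (about 230 nt) as a fragment resembling Arabidopsis HIPP30, a heavy-metal-binding protein. This is a homology-based call consistent with the rice HIP family insert named in the catalogue, not evidence of an Arabidopsis sequence. It does suggest that only the heavy-metal-associated domain portion, or a short coding region, was recognised. The record does not state the exact boundaries of the insert or the cloning method. In this arrangement the insert is expected to be expressed as a GAL4 DNA-binding domain fusion in yeast, while the T7 promoter and terminator allow transcription of the insert with T7 RNA polymerase.

The plasmid is a shuttle vector. A high-copy ColE1/pUC-type origin and a Tn5 aminoglycoside phosphotransferase gene (NeoR/KanR, driven by the AmpR promoter) support propagation and kanamycin selection in E. coli. The 2μ origin maintains the plasmid in Saccharomyces cerevisiae, where the TRP1 marker allows selection by tryptophan prototrophy. An f1 origin and several remnant fragments (lacZα, lac promoter/operator, lacI, rop, bom, ble, poly(A) signals) are backbone carry-over with no stated role. Given the associated study of a blast fungus effector and its host-target binding spectrum, the construct was presumably used to test the interaction of this rice HMA-type protein with pathogen effectors supplied from a GAL4 activation-domain partner plasmid.
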