Features (pLannotate 1.2.2; 24 found; start..end, strand, type, name):
     30..734     +  promoter       ADH1 promoter: S. cerevisiae ADH1; promoter for alcohol dehydrogenase 1
    762..1202    +  CDS            GAL4 DNA binding domain: DNA binding domain of the GAL4 transcriptional activator; Saccharomyces cerevisiae GAL4 (truncated)
   1213..1231    +  promoter       T7 promoter: promoter for bacteriophage T7 RNA polymerase
   1305..1535    +  CDS            HIPP30 (fragment): HIP30_ARATH - Experimental evidence at protein level: Swiss-Prot protein existence level 1. Heavy-metal-binding protein. From Arabidopsis thaliana (Mouse-ear cress).
   1571..1618    +  terminator     T7 terminator: transcription terminator for bacteriophage T7 RNA polymerase
   1645..1832    +  terminator     ADH1 terminator: S. cerevisiae ADH1; transcription terminator for the S. cerevisiae alcohol dehydrogenase 1 (ADH1) gene
   1880..1896    -  protein_bind   lac operator: The lac repressor binds to the lac operator to inhibit transcription in E. coli. This inhibition can be relieved by adding lactose or isopropyl-β-D-thiogalactopyranoside (IPTG). lac repressor encoded by lacI
   1904..1934    -  promoter       lac promoter: promoter for the E. coli lac operon
   1949..1970    -  protein_bind   CAP binding site: CAP binding activates transcription in the presence of cAMP. E. coli catabolite activator protein
   1983..2075    -  CDS            lacI (fragment): lac repressor; lacI; The lac repressor binds to the lac operator to inhibit transcription in E. coli. This inhibition can be relieved by adding lactose or isopropyl-β-D-thiogalactopyranoside (IPTG).
   2258..2846    -  rep_origin     ori: high-copy-number ColE1/pMB1/pBR322/pUC origin of replication
   3068..3084    +  polyA_signal   bGH poly(A) signal (fragment): bovine growth hormone polyadenylation signal
   3175..3222    -  polyA_signal   HSV TK poly(A) signal: herpes simplex virus thymidine kinase polyadenylation signal (Cole and Stacy, 1985)
   3281..3433    -  CDS            ble (fragment): BLE_KLEPN - Experimental evidence at protein level: Swiss-Prot protein existence level 1. Binding protein with a strong affinity to the bleomycin family of antibiotics. Binds to CL990; an antimitotic-antibiotic compound. From Klebsiella pneumoniae.
   3454..4248    -  CDS            NeoR/KanR: aminoglycoside phosphotransferase from Tn5; aph(3')-II (or nptII); confers resistance to neomycin, kanamycin, and G418 (Geneticin®)
   4249..4353    -  promoter       AmpR promoter: bla
   4380..5722    -  rep_origin     2μ ori: yeast 2μ plasmid origin of replication
   5790..5825    +  CDS            rop (fragment): Rop protein, which maintains plasmids at low copy number; rop
   5927..5976    +  misc_feature   bom (fragment): basis of mobility region from pBR322
   6115..6262    +  promoter       TRP1 promoter: S. cerevisiae TRP1
   6263..6937    +  CDS            TRP1: phosphoribosylanthranilate isomerase, required for tryptophan biosynthesis; S. cerevisiae TRP1; yeast auxotrophic marker
   6988..7039    +  misc_feature   bom (fragment): basis of mobility region from pBR322
   7067..7495    -  rep_origin     f1 ori (sequence partly withheld): f1 bacteriophage origin of replication; arrow indicates direction of (+) strand synthesis
   7499..29      -  CDS            lacZα (fragment) (across the origin): LacZα fragment of β-galactosidase; lacZ fragment
>Addgene plasmid #168422 | pTL361 | addgene full sequence | sequence record 349981 | Addgene NGS Result
CGGTGCGGGCCTCTTCGCTATTACGCCAGATCCTTTTGTTGTTTCCGGGTGTACAATATGGACTTCCTCT
TTTCTGGCAACCAAACCCATACATCGGGATTCCTATAATACCTTCGTTGGTCTCCCTAACATGTAGGTGG
CGGAGGGGAGATATACAATAGAACAGATACCAGACAAGACATAATGGGCTAAACAAGACTACACCAATTA
CACTGCCTCATTGATGGTGGTACATAACGAACTAATACTGTAGCCCTAGACTTGATAGCCATCATCATAT
CGAAGTTTCACTACCCTTTTTCCATTTGCCATCTATTGAAGTAATAATAGGCGCATGCAACTTCTTTTCT
TTTTTTTTCTTTTCTCTCTCCCCCGTTGTTGTCTCACCATATCCGCAATGACAAAAAAATGATGGAAGAC
ACTAAAGGAAAAAATTAACGACAAAGACAGCACCAACAGATGTCGTTGTTCCAGAGCTGATGAGGGGTAT
CTCGAAGCACACGAAACTTTTTCCTTCCTTCATTCACGCACACTACTCTCTAATGAGCAACGGTATACGG
CCTTCCTTCCAGTTACTTGAATTTGAAATAAAAAAAAGTTTGCTGTCTTGCTATCAAGTATAAATAGACC
TGCAATTATTAATCTTTTGTTTCCTCGTCATTGTTCTCGTTCCCTTTCTTCCTTGTTTCTTTTTCTGCAC
AATATTTCAAGCTATACCAAGCATACAATCAACTCCAAGCTTGAAGCAAGCCTCCTGAAAGATGAAGCTA
CTGTCTTCTATCGAACAAGCATGCGATATTTGCCGACTTAAAAAGCTCAAGTGCTCCAAAGAAAAACCGA
AGTGCGCCAAGTGTCTGAAGAACAACTGGGAGTGTCGCTACTCTCCCAAAACCAAAAGGTCTCCGCTGAC
TAGGGCACATCTGACAGAAGTGGAATCAAGGCTAGAAAGACTGGAACAGCTATTTCTACTGATTTTTCCT
CGAGAAGACCTTGACATGATTTTGAAAATGGATTCTTTACAGGATATAAAAGCATTGTTAACAGGATTAT
TTGTACAAGATAATGTGAATAAAGATGCCGTCACAGATAGATTGGCTTCAGTGGAGACTGATATGCCTCT
AACATTGAGACAGCATAGAATAAGTGCGACATCATCATCGGAAGAGAGTAGTAACAAAGGTCAAAGACAG
TTGACTGTATCGCCGGAATTTGTAATACGACTCACTATAGGGCGAGCCGCCATCATGGAGGAGCAGAAGC
TGATCTCAGAGGAGGACCTGCATATGGCCATGGAGGCCGAATTCCTGCAGACCGTGGAACTGAAAGTGCG
CATGTGCTGCGAAGGTTGTGAACGCGTTGTGCGCAGCGCCCTGGCCAATCTGCGTGGTGTGGATAGCGTG
GAAGTGGATGTGGCCATGGAAAAAGTGCGCGTGACCGGTTATGTGGATCGCGGTCGTGTTCTGCGCGAAG
TGCGTCGCAGCGGCAAAAAAGCCGAATTTTGGCCGAGTGGCGGTACCCCGCGCCGTTTTACCAGCGAAAA
AGGATCCGTCGACCTGCAGCGGCCGCATAACTAGCATAACCCCTTGGGGCCTCTAAACGGGTCTTGAGGG
GTTTTTTGCGCGCTTGCAGCCAAGCTAATTCCGGGCGAATTTCTTATGATTTATGATTTTTATTATTAAA
TAAGTTATAAAAAAAATAAGTGTATACAAATTTTAAAGTGACTCTTAGGTTTTAAAACGAAAATTCTTAT
TCTTGAGTAACTCTTTCCTGTAGGTCAGGTTGCTTTCTCAGGTATAGCATGAGGTCGCTCTTATTGACCA
CACCTCTACCGGCATGCAAGCTTGGCGTAATCATGGTCATAGCTGTTTCCTGTGTGAAATTGTTATCCGC
TCACAATTCCACACAACATACGAGCCGGAAGCATAAAGTGTAAAGCCTGGGGTGCCTAATGAGTGAGCTA
ACTCACATTAATTGCGTTGCGCTCACTGCCCGCTTTCCAGTCGGGAAACCTGTCGTGCCAGCTGCATTAA
TGAATCGGCCAACGCGCGGGGAGAGGCGGTTTGCGTATTGGGCGCTCTTCCGCTTCCTCGCTCACTGACT
CGCTGCGCTCGGTCGTTCGGCTGCGGCGAGCGGTATCAGCTCACTCAAAGGCGGTAATACGGTTATCCAC
AGAATCAGGGGATAACGCAGGAAAGAACATGTGAGCAAAAGGCCAGCAAAAGGCCAGGAACCGTAAAAAG
GCCGCGTTGCTGGCGTTTTTCCATAGGCTCCGCCCCCCTGACGAGCATCACAAAAATCGACGCTCAAGTC
AGAGGTGGCGAAACCCGACAGGACTATAAAGATACCAGGCGTTTCCCCCTGGAAGCTCCCTCGTGCGCTC
TCCTGTTCCGACCCTGCCGCTTACCGGATACCTGTCCGCCTTTCTCCCTTCGGGAAGCGTGGCGCTTTCT
CATAGCTCACGCTGTAGGTATCTCAGTTCGGTGTAGGTCGTTCGCTCCAAGCTGGGCTGTGTGCACGAAC
CCCCCGTTCAGCCCGACCGCTGCGCCTTATCCGGTAACTATCGTCTTGAGTCCAACCCGGTAAGACACGA
CTTATCGCCACTGGCAGCAGCCACTGGTAACAGGATTAGCAGAGCGAGGTATGTAGGCGGTGCTACAGAG
TTCTTGAAGTGGTGGCCTAACTACGGCTACACTAGAAGAACAGTATTTGGTATCTGCGCTCTGCTGAAGC
CAGTTACCTTCGGAAAAAGAGTTGGTAGCTCTTGATCCGGCAAACAAACCACCGCTGGTAGCGGTGGTTT
TTTTGTTTGCAAGCAGCAGATTACGCGCAGAAAAAAAGGATCTCAAGAAGATCCTTTGATCTTTTCTACG
GGGTCTGACGCTCAGTGGAACGAAAACTCACGTTAAGGGATTTTGGTCATGAGATTATCAAAAAGGATCT
TCACCTAGATCCTTTTAAATTAAAAATGAAGTTTTAAATCAATCTAAAGTATATATGAGTAACCTGAGGC
TATGGCAGGGCCTGCCGCCCCGACGTTGGCTGCGAGCCCTGGGCCTTCACCCGAACTTGGGGGGTGGGGT
GGGGAAAAGGAAGAAACGCGGGCGTATTGGCCCCAATGGGGTCTCGGTGGGGTATCGACAGAGTGCCAGC
CCTGGGACCGAACCCCGCGTTTATGAACAAACGACCCAACACCGTGCGTTTTATTCTGTCTTTTTATTGC
CGTCATAGCGCGGGTTCCTTCCGGTATTGTCTCCTTCCGTGTTTCAGTTAGCCTCCCCCTAGGGTGGGCG
AAGAACTCCAGCATGAGATCCCCGCGCTGGAGGATCATCCAGCCGGCGTCCCGGAAAACGATTCCGAAGC
CCAACCTTTCATAGAAGGCGGCGGTGGAATCGAAATCTCGTGATGGCAGGTTGGGCGTCGCTTGGTCGGT
CATTTCGAACCCCAGAGTCCCGCTCAGAAGAACTCGTCAAGAAGGCGATAGAAGGCGATGCGCTGCGAAT
CGGGAGCGGCGATACCGTAAAGCACGAGGAAGCGGTCAGCCCATTCGCCGCCAAGCTCTTCAGCAATATC
ACGGGTAGCCAACGCTATGTCCTGATAGCGGTCCGCCACACCCAGCCGGCCACAGTCGATGAATCCAGAA
AAGCGGCCATTTTCCACCATGATATTCGGCAAGCAGGCATCGCCATGAGTCACGACGAGATCCTCGCCGT
CGGGCATGCTCGCCTTGAGCCTGGCGAACAGTTCGGCTGGCGCGAGCCCCTGATGCTCTTCGTCCAGATC
ATCCTGATCGACAAGACCGGCTTCCATCCGAGTACGTGCTCGCTCGATGCGATGTTTCGCTTGGTGGTCG
AATGGGCAGGTAGCCGGATCAAGCGTATGCAGCCGCCGCATTGCATCAGCCATGATGGATACTTTCTCGG
CAGGAGCAAGGTGAGATGACAGGAGATCCTGCCCCGGCACTTCGCCCAATAGCAGCCAGTCCCTTCCCGC
TTCAGTGACAACGTCGAGCACAGCTGCGCAAGGAACGCCCGTCGTGGCCAGCCACGATAGCCGCGCTGCC
TCGTCTTGCAGTTCATTCAGGGCACCGGACAGGTCGGTCTTGACAAAAAGAACCGGGCGCCCCTGCGCTG
ACAGCCGGAACACGGCGGCATCAGAGCAGCCGATTGTCTGTTGTGCCCAGTCATAGCCGAATAGCCTCTC
CACCCAAGCGGCCGGAGAACCTGCGTGCAATCCATCTTGTTCAATCATACTCTTCCTTTTTCAATATTAT
TGAAGCATTTATCAGGGTTATTGTCTCATGAGCGGATACATATTTGAATGTATTTAGAAAAATAAACAAA
TAGGGGTTCCGCGCACATTTCCCCGAAAAGTGCCACCTGAACGAAGCATCTGTGCTTCATTTTGTAGAAC
AAAAATGCAACGCGAGAGCGCTAATTTTTCAAACAAAGAATCTGAGCTGCATTTTTACAGAACAGAAATG
CAACGCGAAAGCGCTATTTTACCAACGAAGAATCTGTGCTTCATTTTTGTAAAACAAAAATGCAACGCGA
GAGCGCTAATTTTTCAAACAAAGAATCTGAGCTGCATTTTTACAGAACAGAAATGCAACGCGAGAGCGCT
ATTTTACCAACAAAGAATCTATACTTCTTTTTTGTTCTACAAAAATGCATCCCGAGAGCGCTATTTTTCT
AACAAAGCATCTTAGATTACTTTTTTTCTCCTTTGTGCGCTCTATAATGCAGTCTCTTGATAACTTTTTG
CACTGTAGGTCCGTTAAGGTTAGAAGAAGGCTACTTTGGTGTCTATTTTCTCTTCCATAAAAAAAGCCTG
ACTCCACTTCCCGCGTTTACTGATTACTAGCGAAGCTGCGGGTGCATTTTTTCAAGATAAAGGCATCCCC
GATTATATTCTATACCGATGTGGATTGCGCATACTTTGTGAACAGAAAGTGATAGCGTTGATGATTCTTC
ATTGGTCAGAAAATTATGAACGGTTTCTTCTATTTTGTCTCTATATACTACGTATAGGAAATGTTTACAT
TTTCGTATTGTTTTCGATTCACTCTATGAATAGTTCTTACTACAATTTTTTTGTCTAAAGAGTAATACTA
GAGATAAACATAAAAAATGTAGAGGTCGAGTTTAGATGCAAGTTCAAGGAGCGAAAGGTGGATGGGTAGG
TTATATAGGGATATAGCACAGAGATATATAGCAAAGAGATACTTTTGAGCAATGTTTGTGGAAGCGGTAT
TCGCAATATTTTAGTAGCTCGTTACAGTCCGGTGCGTTTTTGGTTTTTTGAAAGTGCGTCTTCAGAGCGC
TTTTGGTTTTCAAAAGCGCTCTGAAGTTCCTATACTTTCTAGAGAATAGGAACTTCGGAATAGGAACTTC
AAAGCGTTTCCGAAAACGAGCGCTTCCGAAAATGCAACGCGAGCTGCGCACATACAGCTCACTGTTCACG
TCGCACCTATATCTGCGTGTTGCCTGTATATATATATACATGAGAAGAACGGCATAGTGCGTGTTTATGC
TTAAATGCGTACTTATATGCGTCTATTTATGTAGGATGAAAGGTAGTCTAGTACCTCCTGTGATATTATC
CCATTCCATGCGGGGTATCGTATGCTTCCTTCAGCACTACCCTTTAGCTGTTCTATATGCTGCCACTCCT
CAATTGGATTAGTCTCATCCTTCAATGCTATCATTTCCTTTGATATTGGATCATACTAAGAAACCATTAT
TATCATGACATTAACCTATAAAAATAGGCGTATCACGAGGCCCTTTCGTCTCGCGCGTTTCGGTGATGAC
GGTGAAAACCTCTGACACATGCAGCTCCCGGAGACGGTCACAGCTTGTCTGTAAGCGGATGCCGGGAGCA
GACAAGCCCGTCAGGGCGCGTCAGCGGGTGTTGGCGGGTGTCGGGGCTGGCTTAACTATGCGGCATCAGA
GCAGATTGTACTGAGAGTGCACCATAGATCAACGACATTACTATATATATAATATAGGAAGCATTTAATA
GAACAGCATCGTAATATATGTGTACTTTGCAGTTATGACGCCAGATGGCAGTAGTGGAAGATATTCTTTA
TTGAAAAATAGCTTGTCACCTTACGTACAATCTTGATCCGGAGCTTTTCTTTTTTTGCCGATTAAGAATT
AATTCGGTCGAAAAAAGAAAAGGAGAGGGCCAAGAGGGAGGGCATTGGTGACTATTGAGCACGTGAGTAT
ACGTGATTAAGCACACAAAGGCAGCTTGGAGTATGTCTGTTATTAATTTCACAGGTAGTTCTGGTCCATT
GGTGAAAGTTTGCGGCTTGCAGAGCACAGAGGCCGCAGAATGTGCTCTAGATTCCGATGCTGACTTGCTG
GGTATTATATGTGTGCCCAATAGAAAGAGAACAATTGACCCGGTTATTGCAAGGAAAATTTCAAGTCTTG
TAAAAGCATATAAAAATAGTTCAGGCACTCCGAAATACTTGGTTGGCGTGTTTCGTAATCAACCTAAGGA
GGATGTTTTGGCTCTGGTCAATGATTACGGCATTGATATCGTCCAACTGCATGGAGATGAGTCGTGGCAA
GAATACCAAGAGTTCCTCGGTTTGCCAGTTATTAAAAGACTCGTATTTCCAAAAGACTGCAACATACTAC
TCAGTGCAGCTTCACAGAAACCTCATTCGTTTATTCCCTTGTTTGATTCAGAAGCAGGTGGGACAGGTGA
ACTTTTGGATTGGAACTCGATTTCTGACTGGGTTGGAAGGCAAGAGAGCCCCGAAAGCTTACATTTTATG
TTAGCTGGTGGACTGACGCCAGAAAATGTTGGTGATGCGCTTAGATTAAATGGCGTTATTGGTGTTGATG
TAAGCGGAGGTGTGGAGACAAATGGTGTAAAAGACTCTAACAAAATAGCAAATTTCGTCAAAAATGCTAA
GAAATAGGTTATTACTGAGTAGTATTTATTTAAGTATTGTTTGTGCACTTGCCGATCTATGCGGTGTGAA
ATACCGCACAGATGCGTAAGGAGAAAATACCGCATCAGGAAATTGTAAGCGTTAATATTTTGTTAAAATT
CGCGTTAAATTTTTGTTAAATCAGCTCATTTTTTAACCAATAGGCCGAAATCGGCAAAATCCCTTATAAA
TCAAAAGAATAGACCGAGATAGGGT
[37 nt withheld, positions 7166-7202]
AAAGAACGTGGACTCCAACGTCAAAGG
[49 nt withheld, positions 7230-7278]
T
[91 nt withheld, positions 7280-7370]
G
[124 nt withheld, positions 7372-7495]
CCATTCGCCATTCAGGCTGCGCAACTGTTGGGAAGGGCGAT
