>Addgene plasmid #168422 | pTL361 | depositor partial sequence | sequence record 326522 | insert
GAATTCCTGCAGACCGTGGAACTGAAAGTGCGCATGTGCTGCGAAGGTTGTGAACGCGTTGTGCGCAGCG
CCCTGGCCAATCTGCGTGGTGTGGATAGCGTGGAAGTGGATGTGGCCATGGAAAAAGTGCGCGTGACCGG
TTATGTGGATCGCGGTCGTGTTCTGCGCGAAGTGCGTCGCAGCGGCAAAAAAGCCGAATTTTGGCCGAGT
GGCGGTACCCCGCGCCGTTTTACCAGCGAAAAAGGATCC
